Addgene plasmid #120632: Smp_194840-Cd4-bio-His
Purpose: Expression of recombinant S. mansoni protein
Depositing lab: Gavin Wright. Depositing organization: Wellcome Sanger Institute. Publication: A library of cell-surface and secreted proteins from Schistosoma mansoni identifies early serological markers of infection. Cécile Crosnier, Anna V. Protasio, Gabriel Rinaldi, Shona Wilson, Matthew Berriman, Gavin J. Wright. bioRXiv 10.1101/593616.
Backbone
  Vector backbone: pTT3
  Backbone manufacturer: Yves Durocher, NRC
  Backbone size w/o insert (bp): 6686
  Vector type: Mammalian Expression
Growth in bacteria
  Bacterial resistance: Ampicillin, 100 μg/mL
  Growth temperature: 37°C
  Growth strain: DH5alpha
  Copy number: High Copy
Gene/Insert
  Gene/Insert name: Smp_194840
  Species: Schistosoma mansoni
  Insert size (bp): 388
  Entrez Gene: Smp_194840 (a.k.a. Smp_194840)
  Promoter: CMV
  Tag / fusion protein: ratCd4(d3+4)-bio-6His (C terminal on backbone)
  Cloning method: Restriction Enzyme; 5′ cloning site NotI (not destroyed); 3′ cloning site AscI (not destroyed)
Terms and licenses: Academic/Nonprofit Terms; Industry Terms: Not Available to Industry
How to cite: Smp_194840-Cd4-bio-His was a gift from Gavin Wright (Addgene plasmid # 120632 ; http://n2t.net/addgene:120632 ; RRID:Addgene_120632)
