[The description below was written by a language model from this plasmid's Addgene catalogue record and pLannotate feature annotations shown in this document.]
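Description:
Smp_194840-Cd4-bio-His is a mammalian expression plasmid built on the pTT3 backbone for producing a recombinant, secreted form of the Schistosoma mansoni protein Smp_194840. It is propagated in E. coli as a high-copy plasmid through a ColE1/pUC-type origin and selected with ampicillin via the β-lactamase gene. The backbone also carries a large fragment of the Epstein-Barr virus oriP element, which supports episomal maintenance and enhanced expression in cells supplying EBNA1. Short lac, tet and bla fragments in the feature table appear to be cloning-vector remnants with no role in expression.

Expression is driven by the CMV enhancer and promoter, which span the numbering origin of the circular sequence. They are followed by adenovirus-derived leader and splice sequences and a chimeric intron fragment, which generally improve transcript processing and yield; the antisense "PTP" annotation most likely reflects this adenoviral leader region rather than a functional gene. A fragment of the mouse immunoglobulin heavy chain signal sequence lies upstream of the insert and would direct the product into the secretory pathway. The 388 bp Smp_194840 insert, cloned between retained NotI and AscI sites, is not itself annotated but fits the gap between the signal sequence and the rat Cd4 fragment. According to the record, the C-terminal tag comprises rat Cd4 domains 3 and 4, a biotinylation sequence and a 6His tag. Only the Cd4 portion is detected in the feature table. A rabbit β-globin polyadenylation signal ends the transcription unit.

The construct belongs to a library of S. mansoni cell-surface and secreted proteins used to identify early serological markers of infection. Tags of this kind typically allow purification and oriented capture on streptavidin.
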