Features (pLannotate 1.2.2; 18 found; start..end, strand, type, name):
      2..201     +  promoter       CMV promoter: human cytomegalovirus (CMV) immediate early promoter
    269..307     +  misc_feature   Ad SA (fragment): adenovirus major late transcript splice acceptor (Friedrich and Soriano, 1991)
    340..549     -  CDS            PTP (fragment): TERM_ADE02 - Experimental evidence at protein level: Swiss-Prot protein existence level 1. Protein covalently bound to the viral DNA that acts as a primer for viral genomic replication by DNA strand displacement. Assembles on the viral origin of replication in an initiation complex with viral polymerase, DBP, host NFIA and host POU2F1/OCT1. During initiation, the polymerase covalently couples the first dCTP with Ser- 580 of pTP. The terminal protein stimulates the template activity over 20 fold compared to protein-free templates. Neo-synthesized viral genomes are linked to two preterminal prot
    580..669     +  intron         chimeric intron (fragment): chimera between introns from adenovirus and immunoglobulin heavy chain genes
    688..734     +  CDS            IgH signal sequence (fragment): signal sequence from the mouse immunoglobulin heavy chain variable region
   1198..1761    +  CDS            Cd4 (fragment): CD4_RAT - Experimental evidence at protein level: Swiss-Prot protein existence level 1. Integral membrane glycoprotein that plays an essential role in the immune response and serves multiple functions in responses against both external and internal offenses. In T-cells, functions primarily as a coreceptor for MHC class II molecule:peptide complex. The antigens presented by class II peptides are derived from extracellular proteins while class I peptides are derived from cytosolic proteins. Interacts simultaneously with the T-cell receptor (TCR) and the MHC class II presented by antigen presenti
   1921..1976    +  polyA_signal   β-globin poly(A) signal: rabbit β-globin polyadenylation signal (Gil and Proudfoot, 1987)
   2490..4171    -  rep_origin     oriP (fragment): Epstein-Barr virus oriP replication origin (Yates et al., 2000)
   4298..4402    +  promoter       AmpR promoter: bla
   4403..5263    +  CDS            AmpR: β-lactamase; bla; confers resistance to ampicillin, carbenicillin, and related antibiotics
   5434..6022    +  rep_origin     ori: high-copy-number ColE1/pMB1/pBR322/pUC origin of replication
   6205..6297    +  CDS            lacI (fragment): lac repressor; lacI; The lac repressor binds to the lac operator to inhibit transcription in E. coli. This inhibition can be relieved by adding lactose or isopropyl-β-D-thiogalactopyranoside (IPTG).
   6310..6331    +  protein_bind   CAP binding site: CAP binding activates transcription in the presence of cAMP. E. coli catabolite activator protein
   6346..6376    +  promoter       lac promoter: promoter for the E. coli lac operon
   6384..6400    +  protein_bind   lac operator: The lac repressor binds to the lac operator to inhibit transcription in E. coli. This inhibition can be relieved by adding lactose or isopropyl-β-D-thiogalactopyranoside (IPTG). lac repressor encoded by lacI
   6470..6486    +  promoter       tet promoter (fragment): E. coli promoter for tetracycline efflux protein gene
   6496..6521    -  CDS            bla(M) (fragment): β-lactamase lacking the signal sequence; bla(M); allows cytosolic expression of β-lactamase
   6695..7074    +  enhancer       CMV enhancer: human cytomegalovirus immediate early enhancer
>Addgene plasmid #120632 | Smp_194840-Cd4-bio-His | addgene full sequence | sequence record 234395 | Addgene NGS Result
GTGATGCGGTTTTGGCAGTACACCAATGGGCGTGGATAGCGGTTTGACTCACGGGGATTTCCAAGTCTCC
ACCCCATTGACGTCAATGGGAGTTTGTTTTGGCACCAAAATCAACGGGACTTTCCAAAATGTCGTAATAA
CCCCGCCCCGTTGACGCAAATGGGCGGTAGGCGTGTACGGTGGGAGGTCTATATAAGCAGAGCTCGTTTA
GTGAACCGTCAGATCCTCACTCTCTTCCGCATCGCTGTCTGCGAGGGCCAGCTGTTGGGCTCGCGGTTGA
GGACAAACTCTTCGCGGTCTTTCCAGTACTCTTGGATCGGAAACCCGTCGGCCTCCGAACGGTACTCCGC
CACCGAGGGACCTGAGCGAGTCCGCATCGACCGGATCGGAAAACCTCTCGAGAAAGGCGTCTAACCAGTC
ACAGTCGCAAGGTAGGCTGAGCACCGTGGCGGGCGGCAGCGGGTGGCGGTCGGGGTTGTTTCTGGCGGAG
GTGCTGCTGATGATGTAATTAAAGTAGGCGGTCTTGAGACGGCGGATGGTCGAGGTGAGGTGTGGCAGGC
TTGAGATCCAGCTGTTGGGGTGAGTACTCCCTCTCAAAAGCGGGCATTACTTCTGCGCTAAGATTGTCAG
TTTCCAAAAACGAGGAGGATTTGATATTCACCTGGCCCGATCTGGCCATACACTTGAGTGACAATGACAT
CCACTTTGCCTTTCTCTCCACAGGTGTCCACTCCCAGGTCCAAGTTTGCCACCATGGAGTTTCAGACCCA
GGTACTCATGTCCCTGCTGCTCTGCATGTCTGGTGCGGCCGCCGAGCCTTTCAGAGACTGCGGCAGCAAG
TTCGGCAAGCTGTACAGCCTGACCGTGACCCCCTGCGACAGAACCCCCTGCGCCCTGTACAAGGGCCAGA
ACGCCACCATCACCATCGAGTTCACAACCCAGGAAACCGTCAAGGACGGCCACATCAGCGTGCACGGCGT
GATCGCCCACGTGCCCATCCCTTTCGCCCTGGACAACAGCAACCTGTGCGAGTTCGTGTCCCCTACCTGC
CCCCTGATCCCCAGCATCGGCAAGTACACCCACACCTACAGCCTGTACGTGAAGGCCATGTACCCCAGCA
TCAGCCTGACCATCAGATGGGAGCTGCAGGACAGCAGCAACGAGGACATCGTGTGCGTGGAATTCCCCGT
GCAGCTGATTGGCGCGCCGTCGACCTCCATCACGGCCTATAAGAGTGAGGGGGAGTCAGCGGAGTTCTCC
TTCCCACTCAACCTTGGAGAGGAAAGCCTGCAGGGAGAGTTGAGATGGAAGGCAGAGAAGGCTCCTTCTT
CCCAGTCCTGGATCACCTTCTCCCTAAAGAACCAAAAGGTGTCTGTGCAGAAGTCTACTAGCAACCCCAA
GTTCCAGCTGTCCGAAACGCTCCCACTCACCCTTCAGATACCCCAGGTCTCCCTTCAGTTTGCTGGTTCT
GGCAACCTGACCCTGACTCTGGACAGAGGGATACTGTATCAGGAAGTGAACCTGGTGGTGATGAAAGTGA
CTCAGCCCGACAGCAACACTTTGACCTGTGAGGTGATGGGACCCACCTCACCCAAGATGAGACTGATCTT
GAAGCAGGAGAATCAGGAGGCCAGGGTCTCCAGGCAGGAGAAAGTGATTCAAGTGCAGGCCCCTGAAGCA
GGGGTGTGGCAATGTCTACTGAGTGAAGGTGAAGAGGTCAAGATGGACTCCAAGATCCAGGTTTTATCCA
AAGGGTTGAATTCCGGCAGCCTGCACCACATCCTGGACGCCCAGAAGATGCTGTGGAACCACAGGGACAG
GAACCTGCCTCCTCTGGCCCCTCTGGGCCCCCACCACCATCACCACCATTGAGTCTAGACACGTGATTAA
TTAAGGATCCCCCGACCTCGACCTCTGGCTAATAAAGGAAATTTATTTTCATTGCAATAGTGTGTTGGAA
TTTTTTGTGTCTCTCACTCGGAAGGACATATGGGAGGGCAAATCATTTGGTCGAGATCCCTCGGAGATCT
CTAGCTAGAGGATCGATCCCCGCCCCGGACGAACTAAACCTGACTACGACATCTCTGCCCCTTCTTCGCG
GGGCAGTGCATGTAATCCCTTCAGTTGGTTGGTACAACTTGCCAACTGGGCCCTGTTCCACATGTGACAC
GGGGGGGGACCAAACACAAAGGGGTTCTCTGACTGTAGTTGACATCCTTATAAATGGATGTGCACATTTG
CCAACACTGAGTGGCTTTCATCCTGGAGCAGACTTTGCAGTCTGTGGACTGCAACACAACATTGCCTTTA
TGTGTAACTCTTGGCTGAAGCTCTTACACCAATGCTGGGGGACATGTACCTCCCAGGGGCCCAGGAAGAC
TACGGGAGGCTACACCAACGTCAATCAGAGGGGCCTGTGTAGCTACCGATAAGCGGACCCTCAAGAGGGC
ATTAGCAATAGTGTTTATAAGGCCCCCTTGTTAACCCTAAACGGGTAGCATATGCTTCCCGGGTAGTAGT
ATATACTATCCAGACTAACCCTAATTCAATAGCATATGTTACCCAACGGGAAGCATATGCTATCGAATTA
GGGTTAGTAAAAGGGTCCTAAGGAACAGCGATATCTCCCACCCCATGAGCTGTCACGGTTTTATTTACAT
GGGGTCAGGATTCCACGAGGGTAGTGAACCATTTTAGTCACAAGGGCAGTGGCTGAAGATCAAGGAGCGG
GCAGTGAACTCTCCTGAATCTTCGCCTGCTTCTTCATTCTCCTTCGTTTAGCTAATAGAATAACTGCTGA
GTTGTGAACAGTAAGGTGTATGTGAGGTGCTCGAAAACAAGGTTTCAGGTGACGCCCCCAGAATAAAATT
TGGACGGGGGGTTCAGTGGTGGCATTGTGCTATGACACCAATATAACCCTCACAAACCCCTTGGGCAATA
AATACTAGTGTAGGAATGAAACATTCTGAATATCTTTAACAATAGAAATCCATGGGGTGGGGACAAGCCG
TAAAGACTGGATGTCCATCTCACACGAATTTATGGCTATGGGCAACACATAATCCTAGTGCAATATGATA
CTGGGGTTATTAAGATGTGTCCCAGGCAGGGACCAAGACAGGTGAACCATGTTGTTACACTCTATTTGTA
ACAAGGGGAAAGAGAGTGGACGCCGACAGCAGCGGACTCCACTGGTTGTCTCTAACACCCCCGAAAATTA
AACGGGGCTCCACGCCAATGGGGCCCATAAACAAAGACAAGTGGCCACTCTTTTTTTTGAAATTGTGGAG
TGGGGGCACGCGTCAGCCCCCACACGCCGCCCTGCGGTTTTGGACTGTAAAATAAGGGTGTAATAACTTG
GCTGATTGTAACCCCGCTAACCACTGCGGTCAAACCACTTGCCCACAAAACCACTAATGGCACCCCGGGG
AATACCTGCATAAGTAGGTGGGCGGGCCAAGATAGGGGCGCGATTGCTGCGATCTGGAGGACAAATTACA
CACACTTGCGCCTGAGCGCCAAGCACAGGGTTGTTGGTCCTCATATTCACGAGGTCGCTGAGAGCACGGT
GGGCTAATGTTGCCATGGGTAGCATATACTACCCAAATATCTGGATAGCATATGCTATCCTAATCTATAT
CTGGGTAGCATAGGCTATCCTAATCTATATCTGGGTAGCATATGCTATCCTAATCTATATCTGGGTAGTA
TATGCTATCCTAATTTATATCTGGGTAGCATAGGCTATCCTAATCTATATCTGGGTAGCATATGCTATCC
TAATCTATATCTGGGTAGTATATGCTATCCTAATCTGTATCCGGGTAGCATATGCTATCCTAATAGAGAT
TAGGGTAGTATATGCTATCCTAATTTATATCTGGGTAGCATATACTACCCAAATATCTGGATAGCATATG
CTATCCTAATCTATATCTGGGTAGCATATGCTATCCTAATCTATATCTGGGTAGCATAGGCTATCCTAAT
CTATATCTGGGTAGCATATGCTATCCTAATCTATATCTGGGTAGTATATGCTATCCTAATTTATATCTGG
GTAGCATAGGCTATCCTAATCTATATCTGGGTAGCATATGCTATCCTAATCTATATCTGGGTAGTATATG
CTATCCTAATCTGTATCCGGGTAGCATATGCTATCCTCATGATAAGCTGTCAAACATGAGAATTTTCTTG
AAGACGAAAGGGCCTCGTGATACGCCTATTTTTATAGGTTAATGTCATGATAATAATGGTTTCTTAGACG
TCAGGTGGCACTTTTCGGGGAAATGTGCGCGGAACCCCTATTTGTTTATTTTTCTAAATACATTCAAATA
TGTATCCGCTCATGAGACAATAACCCTGATAAATGCTTCAATAATATTGAAAAAGGAAGAGTATGAGTAT
TCAACATTTCCGTGTCGCCCTTATTCCCTTTTTTGCGGCATTTTGCCTTCCTGTTTTTGCTCACCCAGAA
ACGCTGGTGAAAGTAAAAGATGCTGAAGATCAGTTGGGTGCACGAGTGGGTTACATCGAACTGGATCTCA
ACAGCGGTAAGATCCTTGAGAGTTTTCGCCCCGAAGAACGTTTTCCAATGATGAGCACTTTTAAAGTTCT
GCTATGTGGCGCGGTATTATCCCGTGTTGACGCCGGGCAAGAGCAACTCGGTCGCCGCATACACTATTCT
CAGAATGACTTGGTTGAGTACTCACCAGTCACAGAAAAGCATCTTACGGATGGCATGACAGTAAGAGAAT
TATGCAGTGCTGCCATAACCATGAGTGATAACACTGCGGCCAACTTACTTCTGACAACGATCGGAGGACC
GAAGGAGCTAACCGCTTTTTTGCACAACATGGGGGATCATGTAACTCGCCTTGATCGTTGGGAACCGGAG
CTGAATGAAGCCATACCAAACGACGAGCGTGACACCACGATGCCTGCAGCAATGGCAACAACGTTGCGCA
AACTATTAACTGGCGAACTACTTACTCTAGCTTCCCGGCAACAATTAATAGACTGGATGGAGGCGGATAA
AGTTGCAGGACCACTTCTGCGCTCGGCCCTTCCGGCTGGCTGGTTTATTGCTGATAAATCTGGAGCCGGT
GAGCGTGGGTCTCGCGGTATCATTGCAGCACTGGGGCCAGATGGTAAGCCCTCCCGTATCGTAGTTATCT
ACACGACGGGGAGTCAGGCAACTATGGATGAACGAAATAGACAGATCGCTGAGATAGGTGCCTCACTGAT
TAAGCATTGGTAACTGTCAGACCAAGTTTACTCATATATACTTTAGATTGATTTAAAACTTCATTTTTAA
TTTAAAAGGATCTAGGTGAAGATCCTTTTTGATAATCTCATGACCAAAATCCCTTAACGTGAGTTTTCGT
TCCACTGAGCGTCAGACCCCGTAGAAAAGATCAAAGGATCTTCTTGAGATCCTTTTTTTCTGCGCGTAAT
CTGCTGCTTGCAAACAAAAAAACCACCGCTACCAGCGGTGGTTTGTTTGCCGGATCAAGAGCTACCAACT
CTTTTTCCGAAGGTAACTGGCTTCAGCAGAGCGCAGATACCAAATACTGTTCTTCTAGTGTAGCCGTAGT
TAGGCCACCACTTCAAGAACTCTGTAGCACCGCCTACATACCTCGCTCTGCTAATCCTGTTACCAGTGGC
TGCTGCCAGTGGCGATAAGTCGTGTCTTACCGGGTTGGACTCAAGACGATAGTTACCGGATAAGGCGCAG
CGGTCGGGCTGAACGGGGGGTTCGTGCACACAGCCCAGCTTGGAGCGAACGACCTACACCGAACTGAGAT
ACCTACAGCGTGAGCTATGAGAAAGCGCCACGCTTCCCGAAGGGAGAAAGGCGGACAGGTATCCGGTAAG
CGGCAGGGTCGGAACAGGAGAGCGCACGAGGGAGCTTCCAGGGGGAAACGCCTGGTATCTTTATAGTCCT
GTCGGGTTTCGCCACCTCTGACTTGAGCGTCGATTTTTGTGATGCTCGTCAGGGGGGCGGAGCCTATGGA
AAAACGCCAGCAACGCGGCCTTTTTACGGTTCCTGGCCTTTTGCTGGCCTTTTGCTCACATGTTCTTTCC
TGCGTTATCCCCTGATTCTGTGGATAACCGTATTACCGCCTTTGAGTGAGCTGATACCGCTCGCCGCAGC
CGAACGACCGAGCGCAGCGAGTCAGTGAGCGAGGAAGCGGAAGAGCGCCCAATACGCAAACCGCCTCTCC
CCGCGCGTTGGCCGATTCATTAATGCAGCTGGCACGACAGGTTTCCCGACTGGAAAGCGGGCAGTGAGCG
CAACGCAATTAATGTGAGTTAGCTCACTCATTAGGCACCCCAGGCTTTACACTTTATGCTTCCGGCTCGT
ATGTTGTGTGGAATTGTGAGCGGATAACAATTTCACACAGGAAACAGCTATGACCATGATTACGCCAAGC
TCTAGCTAGAGGTCGACCAATTCTCATGTTTGACAGCTTATCATCGCAGATCCGGGCAACGTTGTTGCCA
TTGCTGCAGGCGCAGAACTGGTAGGTATGGAAGATCTATACATTGAATCAATATTGGCAATTAGCCATAT
TAGTCATTGGTTATATAGCATAAATCAATATTGGCTATTGGCCATTGCATACGTTGTATCTATATCATAA
TATGTACATTTATATTGGCTCATGTCCAATATGACCGCCATGTTGACATTGATTATTGACTAGTTATTAA
TAGTAATCAATTACGGGGTCATTAGTTCATAGCCCATATATGGAGTTCCGCGTTACATAACTTACGGTAA
ATGGCCCGCCTGGCTGACCGCCCAACGACCCCCGCCCATTGACGTCAATAATGACGTATGTTCCCATAGT
AACGCCAATAGGGACTTTCCATTGACGTCAATGGGTGGAGTATTTACGGTAAACTGCCCACTTGGCAGTA
CATCAAGTGTATCATATGCCAAGTCCGCCCCCTATTGACGTCAATGACGGTAAATGGCCCGCCTGGCATT
ATGCCCAGTACATGACCTTACGGGACTTTCCTACTTGGCAGTACATCTACGTATTAGTCATCGCTATTAC
CATG
